Addgene plasmid #145558: pGBW-m4046570
Purpose: Yeast Expression plasmid for SARS-CoV-2 ORF7a protein
Depositing lab: Ginkgo Bioworks & Benjie Chen. Depositing organization: Ginkgo Bioworks.
Backbone
  Vector backbone: AmpR; 2u URA3
  Backbone size w/o insert (bp): 4078
  Vector type: Yeast Expression
  Selectable markers: URA3
Growth in bacteria
  Bacterial resistance: Ampicillin, 100 μg/mL
  Growth temperature: 37°C
  Growth strain: DH5alpha
  Copy number: High Copy
Gene/Insert
  Gene/Insert name: SARS-CoV-2 ORF7a protein
  Species: S. cerevisiae (budding yeast); Severe acute respiratory syndrome coronavirus 2
  Insert size (bp): 359
  Mutation: wt
  Entrez Gene: ORF7a (a.k.a. GU280_gp07)
  Promoter: pGAL1
  Tag / fusion protein: Cleavable thrombin;StrepII (C terminal on backbone)
  Cloning method: Unknown
Resource information
  A portion of this plasmid was derived from a plasmid made by: GinkgoBioworks
Depositor comments: NCBI Reference Sequence: YP_009724395.1Created by gene synthesis with Not1 site.
How to cite: pGBW-m4046570 was a gift from Ginkgo Bioworks & Benjie Chen (Addgene plasmid # 145558 ; http://n2t.net/addgene:145558 ; RRID:Addgene_145558)
