[The description below was written by a language model from this plasmid's Addgene catalogue record and pLannotate feature annotations shown in this document.]
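Description:
pGBW-m4046570 is a yeast episomal expression plasmid for producing the SARS-CoV-2 ORF7a accessory protein in Saccharomyces cerevisiae. It is a shuttle vector. In E. coli it replicates from a ColE1/pUC-type origin, recorded as high copy, and is selected with ampicillin through a β-lactamase gene that the annotation places downstream of a cat promoter. In yeast it is maintained at multiple copies by the 2μ origin and selected by uracil prototrophy through URA3, a marker that can also be counterselected with 5-FOA. The annotation also calls a short rop coding sequence next to AmpR, which sits somewhat at odds with the high-copy designation. Several bacterial terminators (T3Te, T7Te, tonB) flank the origin and resistance modules, presumably insulating them from transcriptional read-through.

The expression cassette consists of the galactose-inducible, Gal4-regulated GAL1 promoter, the wild-type ORF7a coding sequence and a CYC1 terminator fragment. The insert was made by gene synthesis. The listing of budding yeast alongside the virus as species may indicate adaptation for yeast, but the record does not say this explicitly. According to the catalogue fields, the backbone supplies a C-terminal thrombin-cleavable StrepII tag. This tag is not separately annotated in the feature table, although there is a short unannotated gap between the end of the ORF7a match and the terminator where it would be expected. The tag would allow Strep-Tactin affinity purification or detection, followed by its removal with thrombin.

ORF7a is described as an antagonist of the host restriction factor tetherin (BST2). The plasmid is suited to inducible production of the protein in yeast for purification, biochemical or interaction studies.
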