Features (pLannotate 1.2.2; 13 found; start..end, strand, type, name):
     28..469     +  promoter       GAL1 promoter: S. cerevisiae GAL1; inducible promoter, regulated by Gal4
    481..843     +  CDS            NS7A_SARS2: Experimental evidence at protein level: Swiss-Prot protein existence level 1. Plays a role as antagonist of host tetherin (BST2), disrupting its antiviral effect. Acts by binding to BST2 thereby interfering with its glycosylation. May suppress small interfering RNA (siRNA). May bind to host ITGAL, thereby playing a role in attachment or modulation of leukocytes. From Severe acute respiratory syndrome coronavirus 2 (2019-nCoV) (SARS-CoV-2).
    914..1086    +  terminator     CYC1 terminator (fragment): S. cerevisiae CYC1; transcription terminator for CYC1
   1122..1298    +  promoter       URA3 promoter (fragment): S. cerevisiae URA3
   1299..2102    +  CDS            URA3: orotidine-5'-phosphate decarboxylase, required for uracil biosynthesis; S. cerevisiae URA3; yeast auxotrophic marker, counterselectable with 5-fluoroorotic acid (5-FOA)
   2185..3167    -  rep_origin     2μ ori: yeast 2μ plasmid origin of replication
   3245..3274    +  terminator     T3Te terminator: phage T3 early transcription terminator
   3296..3883    +  rep_origin     ori: high-copy-number ColE1/pMB1/pBR322/pUC origin of replication
   3895..3922    -  terminator     T7Te terminator: phage T7 early transcription terminator
   3946..4137    -  CDS            rop: Rop protein, which maintains plasmids at low copy number; rop
   4138..4998    -  CDS            AmpR: β-lactamase; bla; confers resistance to ampicillin, carbenicillin, and related antibiotics
   4999..5101    -  promoter       cat promoter: promoter of the E. coli cat gene encoding chloramphenicol acetyltransferase
   5102..5133    -  terminator     tonB terminator: bidirectional E. coli tonB-P14 transcription terminator
>Addgene plasmid #145558 | pGBW-m4046570 | addgene full sequence | sequence record 292483 | Addgene NGS Result
AGAGCGGCCGCTTGCTATATTGAAGTACGGATTAGAAGCCGCCGAGCGGGCGACAGCCCTCCGACGGAAG
ACTCTCCTCCGTGCGTCCTCGTCTTCACCGGTCGCGTTCCTGAAACGCAGATGTGCCTCGCGCCGCACTG
CTCCGAACAATAAAGATTCTACAATACTAGCTTTTATGGTTATGAAGAGGAAAAATTGGCAGTAACCTGG
CCCCACAAACCTTCAAATTAACGAATCAAATTAACAACCATAGGATGATAATGCGATTAGTTTTTTAGCC
TTATTTCTGGGGTAATTAATCAGCGAAGCGATGATTTTTGATCTATTAACAGATATATAAATGGAAAAGC
TGCATAACCACTTTAACTAATACTTTCAACATTTTCAGTTTGTATTACTTCTTATTCAAATGTCATAAAA
GTATCAACAAAAAATTGTTAATATACCTCTATACTTTAACGTCAAGGAGAAAAAACTATAATGAAAATTA
TTCTTTTCTTGGCACTGATAACACTCGCTACTTGTGAGCTTTATCACTACCAAGAGTGTGTTAGAGGTAC
AACAGTACTTTTAAAAGAACCTTGCTCTTCTGGAACATACGAGGGCAATTCACCATTTCATCCTCTAGCT
GATAACAAATTTGCACTGACTTGCTTTAGCACTCAATTTGCTTTTGCTTGTCCTGACGGCGTAAAACACG
TCTATCAGTTACGTGCCAGATCAGTTTCACCTAAACTGTTCATCAGACAAGAGGAAGTTCAAGAACTTTA
CTCTCCAATTTTTCTTATTGTTGCGGCAATAGTGTTTATAACACTTTGCTTCACACTCAAAAGAAAGACA
GAACTCGTGCCGAGAGGTTCTTGGAGCCATCCGCAGTTTGAAAAATAAACAGGCCCCTTTTCCTTTGTCG
ATATCATGTAATTAGTTATGTCACGCTTACATTCACGCCCTCCTCCCACATCCGCTCTAACCGAAAAGGA
AGGAGTTAGACAACCTGAAGTCTAGGTCCCTATTTATTTTTTTTAATAGTTATGTTAGTATTAAGAACGT
TATTTATATTTCAAATTTTTCTTTTTTTTCTGTACAAAGCGGCCGCCGAACCACTAGTGCACTGCAGTAC
ACGGTTTCCTTGAAATTTTTTTGATTCGGTAATCTCCGAACAGAAGGAAGAACGAAGGAAGGAGCACAGA
CTTAGATTGGTATATATACGCATATGTAGTGTTGAAGAAACATGAAATTGCCCAGTATTCTTAACCCAAC
TGCACAGAACAAAAACGTGCAGGAAACGAAGATAAATCATGTCGAAAGCTACATATAAGGAACGTGCTGC
TACTCATCCTAGTCCTGTTGCTGCCAAGCTATTTAATATCATGCACGAAAAGCAAACAAACTTGTGTGCT
TCATTGGATGTTCGTACCACCAAGGAATTACTGGAGTTAGTTGAAGCATTAGGTCCCAAAATTTGTTTAC
TAAAAACACATGTGGATATCTTGACTGATTTTTCCATGGAGGGCACAGTTAAGCCGCTAAAGGCATTATC
CGCCAAGTACAATTTTTTACTCTTCGAGGACAGAAAATTTGCTGACATTGGTAATACAGTCAAATTGCAG
TACTCTGCGGGTGTATACAGAATAGCAGAATGGGCAGACATTACGAATGCACACGGTGTGGTGGGCCCAG
GTATTGTTAGCGGTTTGAAGCAGGCGGCAGAAGAAGTAACAAAGGAACCTAGAGGCCTTTTGATGTTAGC
AGAATTGTCATGCAAGGGCTCCCTATCTACTGGAGAATATACTAAGGGTACTGTTGACATTGCGAAGAGC
GACAAAGATTTTGTTATCGGCTTTATTGCTCAAAGAGACATGGGTGGAAGAGATGAAGGTTACGATTGGT
TGATTATGACACCCGGTGTGGGTTTAGATGACAAGGGAGATGCATTGGGTCAACAGTATAGAACCGTGGA
TGATGTGGTTTCTACAGGATCTGACATTATTATTGTTGGAAGAGGACTATTTGCAAAGGGAAGGGATGCT
AAGGTAGAGGGTGAACGTTACAGAAAAGCAGGCTGGGAAGCATATTTGAGAAGATGCGGCCAGCAAAACT
AAAAAACTGTATTATAAGTAAATGCATGTATACTAAACTCACAAATTAGAGCTTCAATTTAATTATATCA
GTTATTACCCGAGTAACGAAGCATCTGTGCTTCATTTTGTAGAACAAAAATGCAACGCGAGAGCGCTAAT
TTTTCAAACAAAGAATCTGAGCTGCATTTTTACAGAACAGAAATGCAACGCGAAAGCGCTATTTTACCAA
CGAAGAATCTGTGCTTCATTTTTGTAAAACAAAAATGCAACGCGAGAGCGCTAATTTTTCAAACAAAGAA
TCTGAGCTGCATTTTTACAGAACAGAAATGCAACGCGAGAGCGCTATTTTACCAACAAAGAATCTATACT
TCTTTTTTGTTCTACAAAAATGCATCCCGAGAGCGCTATTTTTCTAACAAAGCATCTTAGATTACTTTTT
TTCTCCTTTGTGCGCTCTATAATGCAGTCTCTTGATAACTTTTTGCACTGTAGGTCCGTTAAGGTTAGAA
GAAGGCTACTTTGGTGTCTATTTTCTCTTCCATAAAAAAAGCCTGACTCCACTTCCCGCGTTTACTGATT
ACTAGCGAAGCTGCGGGTGCATTTTTTCAAGATAAAGGCATCCCCGATTATATTCTATACCGATGTGGAT
TGCGCATACTTTGTGAACAGAAAGTGATAGCGTTGATGATTCTTCATTGGTCAGAAAATTATGAACGGTT
TCTTCTATTTTGTCTCTATATACTACGTATAGGAAATGTTTACATTTTCGTATTGTTTTCGATTCACTCT
ATGAATAGTTCTTACTACAATTTTTTTGTCTAAAGAGTAATACTAGAGATAAACATAAAAAATGTAGAGG
TCGAGTTTAGATGCAAGTTCAAGGAGCGAAAGGTGGATGGGTAGGTTATATAGGGATATAGCACAGAGAT
ATATAGCAAAGAGATACTTTTGAGCAATGTTTGTGGAAGCGGTATTCGCAATATTTTAGTAGCTCGTTAC
AGTCCGGTGCGTTTTTGGTTTTTTGAAAGTGCGTCATCAGAGCGCTTTTGGTTTTCAAAAGCGCTCTGAA
GTTCCTATACTTTCTAGCTAGAGAATAGGAACTTCCCGAGCGGCCGCGTGTTACAAGCTTGACTCCAGCG
TAACTGGACTGCAATCAACTCACTGGCTCACCTTCACGGGTGGGCCTTTCTTCGGTAGAAAATCAAAGGA
TCTTCTTGAGATCCTTTTTTTCTGCGCGTAATCTGCTGCTTGCAAACAAAAAAACCACCGCTACCAGCGG
TGGTTTGTTTGCCGGATCAAGAGCTACCAACTCTTTTTCCGAGGTAACTGGCTTCAGCAGAGCGCAGATA
CCAAATACTGTTCTTCTAGTGTAGCCGTAGTTAGGCCACCACTTCAAGAACTCTGTAGCACCGCCTACAT
ACCTCGCTCTGCTAATCCTGTTACCAGTGGCTGCTGCCAGTGGCGATAAGTCGTGTCTTACCGGGTTGGA
CTCAAGACGATAGTTACCGGATAAGGCGCAGCGGTCGGGCTGAACGGGGGGTTCGTGCACACAGCCCAGC
TTGGAGCGAACGACCTACACCGAACTGAGATACCTACAGCGTGAGCTATGAGAAAGCGCCACGCTTCCCG
AAGGGAGAAAGGCGGACAGGTATCCGGTAAGCGGCAGGGTCGGAACAGGAGAGCGCACGAGGGAGCTTCC
AGGGGTAAACGCCTGGTATCTTTATAGTCCTGTCGGGTTTCGCCACCTCTGACTTGAGCATCGATTTTTG
TGATGCTCGTCAGGGGGGCGGAGCCTATGGAAAAACGCCAGCAACGCAGAAAGGCCCACCCGAAGGTGAG
CCAGGTGATTACATTTGGGCCCTCATCAGAGGTTTTCACCGTCATCACCGAAACGCGCGAGGCAGCTGCG
GTAAAGCTCATCAGCGTGGTCGTGAAGCGATTCACAGATGTCTGCCTGTTCATCCGCGTCCAGCTCGTTG
AGTTTCTCCAGAAGCGTTAATGTCTGGCTTCTGATAAAGCGGGCCATGTTAAGGGCGGTTTTTTCCTGTT
TGGTCACTTACCAATGCTTAATCAGTGAGGCACCTATCTCAGCGATCTGTCTATTTCGTTCATCCATAGT
TGCCTGACTCCCCGTCGTGTAGATAACTACGATGCGGGAGGGCTTACCATCTGGCCCCAGTGCTGCAATG
ATACCGCGAGACCCACGCTCACCGGCTCCAGATTTATCAGCAATAAACCAGCCAGCCGGGAGGGCCGAGC
GCAGAAGTGATCCTGCAACTTTATCCGCCTCCATCCAGTCTATTAATTGTTGCCGGGAAGCTAGAGTAAG
TAGTTCGCCAGTTAATAGTTTGCGCAACGTTGTTGCCATTGCTACAGGCATCGTGGTGTCACGCTCGTCG
TTTGGTATGGCTTCATTCAGCTCCGGTTCCCAACGATCAAGGCGAGTTACATGATCCCCCATGTTGTGCA
AAAAAGCGGTTAGCTCCTTCGGTCCTCCGATCGTTGCCAGAAGTAAGTTGGCCGCAGTGTTATCACTCAT
GGTTATGGCAGCACTGCATAATTCTCTTACTGTCATGCCATCCGTGAGATGCTTTTCTGTGACTGGTGAG
TACTCAACCAAGTCATTCTGAGAATAGTGTATGCGGCGACCGAGTTGCTCTTGCCCGGCGTCAATACGGG
ATAATACCGCGCCACATAGCAGAACTTTAAAAGTGCTCATCATTGGAAAACGTTCTTCGGGGCGTAAACT
CTCAAGGATCTTACCGCTGTTGAGATCCAGTTCGATGTAACCCACTCGTGCACCCAACTGATCTTCAGCA
TCTTTTACTTTCACCAGCGTTTCTGGGTGAGCAAAAACAGGAAGGCAAAATGCCGCAAAAAAGGGAATAA
GGGCGACACGGAAATGTTGAATACTCATTTTAGCTTCCTTAGCTCCTGAAAATCTCGATAACTCAAAAAA
TACGCCCGGTAGTGATCTTATTTCATTATGGTGAAAGTTGGAACCTCTTACGTGCCGATCAAGTCAAAAG
CCTCCGGTCGGAGGCTTTTGACTTTCTGCTATGGAGGTCAGGTATGATTTAAATGGTCAGTT
